Addgene plasmid #113904: pTriEx4-ADCY6-C2 (917-1165 aa)
Purpose: His-S tagged cytoplasmic catalytic domain 2 of Adenylate Cyclase 6
Depositing lab: Anjaparavanda Naren. Depositing organization: Cincinnati Children's Hospital Medical Center. Publication: AC6 is the major adenylate cyclase forming a diarrheagenic protein complex with cystic fibrosis transmembrane conductance regulator in cholera. Thomas A, Ramananda Y, Mun K, Naren AP, Arora K. J Biol Chem. 2018 Jun 14. pii: RA118.003378. doi: 10.1074/jbc.RA118.003378. PubMed 29903911.
Backbone
  Vector backbone: pTriEx-4
  Backbone manufacturer: Novagen
  Backbone size w/o insert (bp): 5238
  Total vector size (bp): 5985
  Modifications to backbone: None
  Vector type: Mammalian Expression, Bacterial Expression, Insect Expression
Growth in bacteria
  Bacterial resistance: Ampicillin, 100 μg/mL
  Growth temperature: 37°C
  Growth strain: DH5alpha
  Copy number: Unknown
Gene/Insert
  Gene/Insert name: Adenylate Cyclase 6 cytoplasmic catalytic domain 2
  Species: H. sapiens (human)
  Insert size (bp): 747
  Mutation: Please see Depositor Comments
  Entrez Gene: ADCY6 (a.k.a. AC6, LCCS8)
  Promoter: T7, CMV
  Tag / fusion protein: His-S (N terminal on backbone)
  Cloning method: Ligation Independent Cloning
  Sequencing primers: 5′ T7; 3′ TriEx Dn
Resource information
  A portion of this plasmid was derived from a plasmid made by: NA
Terms and licenses: Academic/Nonprofit Terms; Industry Terms: Not Available to Industry
Depositor comments: Please acknowledge the Principal Investigator, cite the article in which the plasmids were described. Addgene NGS found a V1002A amino acid change within the ADCY6 translation. The depositing laboratory affirms that V1002A does not affect the binding capability of the protein to CFTR that was published in their JBC paper, though they have not tested the function of this construct
How to cite: pTriEx4-ADCY6-C2 (917-1165 aa) was a gift from Anjaparavanda Naren (Addgene plasmid # 113904 ; http://n2t.net/addgene:113904 ; RRID:Addgene_113904)
