[The description below was written by a language model from this plasmid's Addgene catalogue record and pLannotate feature annotations shown in this document.]
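Description:
pTriEx4-ADCY6-C2 (917-1165 aa) is a roughly 6 kb multi-host expression plasmid built on the unmodified Novagen pTriEx-4 backbone, designed to drive the same open reading frame in E. coli, insect cells and mammalian cells. It is propagated in bacteria through a high-copy ColE1/pUC-type origin and selected with ampicillin via the β-lactamase gene. Three promoters are stacked upstream of the coding region. The first is a CMV enhancer/promoter followed by a chimeric chicken β-actin/rabbit β-globin intron fragment for mammalian expression. The second is a T7 promoter with a lac operator for IPTG-inducible bacterial expression. The third is the baculovirus p10 promoter for insect cells. Transcripts are terminated by a rabbit β-globin poly(A) signal and a T7 terminator. The lef2/ORF603 and ORF1629 regions flanking the cassette allow homologous recombination into baculovirus DNA to generate recombinant virus. A single loxP site from the backbone is also present.

The 747 bp insert, introduced by ligation-independent cloning, encodes residues 917-1165 of human adenylate cyclase 6 (ADCY6), the second cytoplasmic catalytic domain (C2). The automated annotation labels it by its closest match, the mouse orthologue. The record describes an N-terminal His-S tag supplied by the backbone. The feature table detects the S-tag upstream of the insert, while the annotated HSV and 6xHis tags lie downstream, and the record does not say whether these are translated. Repository sequencing found a V1002A substitution. The depositors state that it does not affect the CFTR binding they reported, although the function of this construct was not tested. The plasmid serves to produce tagged AC6 C2 domain, consistent with protein interaction studies of the AC6-CFTR complex.
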