Features (pLannotate 1.2.2; 20 found; start..end, strand, type, name):
    306..505     +  promoter       CMV promoter: human cytomegalovirus (CMV) immediate early promoter
    657..787     +  intron         chimeric intron (fragment): chimera between introns from chicken β-actin and rabbit β-globin
    856..874     +  promoter       T7 promoter: promoter for bacteriophage T7 RNA polymerase
    875..899     +  protein_bind   lac operator: The lac repressor binds to the lac operator to inhibit transcription in E. coli. This inhibition can be relieved by adding lactose or isopropyl-β-D-thiogalactopyranoside (IPTG). lac repressor encoded by lacI
    915..1024    +  promoter       p10 promoter: baculovirus promoter for expression in insect cells
   1072..1113    +  CDS            S-Tag (fragment): affinity and epitope tag derived from pancreatic ribonuclease A
   1180..1941    +  CDS            Adcy6 (fragment): ADCY6_MOUSE - Experimental evidence at protein level: Swiss-Prot protein existence level 1. Catalyzes the formation of the signaling molecule cAMP downstream of G protein-coupled receptors (PubMed:18071070, PubMed:24363043). Functions in signaling cascades downstream of beta- adrenergic receptors in the heart and in vascular smooth muscle cells (PubMed:18071070). Functions in signaling cascades downstream of the vasopressin receptor in the kidney and has a role in renal water reabsorption (PubMed:20466003, PubMed:20864687). Functions in signaling cascades downstream of PTH1R and plays a role i
   2066..2098    +  CDS            HSV tag: HSV (herpes simplex virus) epitope tag
   2108..2125    +  CDS            6xHis: 6xHis affinity tag
   2140..2208    +  CDS            HBB (fragment): HBB_PONPY - Experimental evidence at transcript level: Swiss-Prot protein existence level 2. Involved in oxygen transport from the lung to the various peripheral tissues. From Pongo pygmaeus (Bornean orangutan).
   2283..2338    +  polyA_signal   β-globin poly(A) signal: rabbit β-globin polyadenylation signal (Gil and Proudfoot, 1987)
   2426..2473    +  terminator     T7 terminator: transcription terminator for bacteriophage T7 RNA polymerase
   2486..3191    +  misc_recomb    baculovirus recombination region (ORF1629): contains part of ORF1629
   3200..3233    +  protein_bind   loxP: Cre-mediated recombination occurs in the 8-bp core sequence (GCATACAT). Cre recombinase
   3401..3988    -  rep_origin     ori: high-copy-number ColE1/pMB1/pBR322/pUC origin of replication
   4001..4861    -  CDS            AmpR: β-lactamase; bla; confers resistance to ampicillin, carbenicillin, and related antibiotics
   4862..4913    -  promoter       AmpR promoter (fragment): bla
   4927..4962    +  CDS            lef2 (fragment): baculovirus late expression factor 2
   5104..5931    +  misc_recomb    baculovirus recombination region (lef2/ORF603): contains ORF603 and part of lef2
   5943..304     +  enhancer       CMV enhancer (fragment) (across the origin): human cytomegalovirus immediate early enhancer
>Addgene plasmid #113904 | pTriEx4-ADCY6-C2 (917-1165 aa) | addgene full sequence | sequence record 224250 | Addgene NGS Result
CGTTACATAACTTACGGTAAATGGCCCGCCTGGCTGACCGCCCAACGACCCCCGCCCATTGACGTCAATA
ATGACGTATGTTCCCATAGTAACGCCAATAGGGACTTTCCATTGACGTCAATGGGTGGAGTATTTACGGT
AAACTGCCCACTTGGCAGTACATCAAGTGTATCATATGCCAAGTCCGCCCCCTATTGACGTCAATGACGG
TAAATGGCCCGCCTGGCATTATGCCCAGTACATGACCTTACGGGACTTTCCTACTTGGCAGTACATCTAC
GTATTAGTCATCGCTATTACCATGCTGATGCGGTTTTGGCAGTACACCAATGGGCGTGGATAGCGGTTTG
ACTCACGGGGATTTCCAAGTCTCCACCCCATTGACGTCAATGGGAGTTTGTTTTGGCACCAAAATCAACG
GGACTTTCCAAAATGTCGTAATAACCCCGCCCCGTTGACGCAAATGGGCGGTAGGCGTGTACGGTGGGAG
GTCTATATAAGCAGACGTCGTTTAGTGAACCGTCAGATCACTAGATGCTTTATTGCGGTAGTTTATCACA
GTTAAATTGCTAACGCCAGTCTCGAACTTAACGTGCAGAAGTTGGTCGTGAGGCACTGGGCAGGTAAGTA
TCGGGCCCTTTGTGCGGGGGGAGCGGCTCGGGGCTGTCCGCGGGGGGACGGCTGCCTTCGGGGGGGACGG
GGCAGGGCGGGGTTCGGCTTCTGGCGTGTGACCGGCGGCTCTAGAGCCTCTGCTAACCATGTTCATGCCT
TCTTCTTTTTCCTACAGCTCCTGGGCAACGTGCTGGTTATTGTGCTGTCTCATCATTTTGGCAAAGAATT
GGATCGGACCGAAATTAATACGACTCACTATAGGGGAATTGTGAGCGGATAACAATTCCCCGGAGTTAAT
CCGGGACCTTTAATTCAACCCAACACAATATATTATAGTTAAATAAGAATTATTATCAAATCATTTGTAT
ATTAATTAAAATACTATACTGTAAATTACATTTTATTTACAATCAAAGGAGATATACCATGGCACACCAT
CACCACCATCACTCTTCTGGTAAAGAAACCGCTGCTGCGAAATTTGAACGCCAGCACATGGACTCGCCAC
CGCCTTCTGGTCTGGTCCCCCGGGGCAGCGCAGGTTCTGGTACGATTGATGACGACGACAAGATGGAGTC
GACTGCCCGCCTAGACTTCCTCTGGAAACTACAGGCAACAGGGGAGAAGGAGGAGATGGAGGAGCTACAG
GCATACAACCGGAGGCTGCTGCATAACATTCTGCCCAAGGACGTGGCGGCCCACTTCCTGGCCCGGGAGC
GCCGCAATGATGAACTCTACTATCAGTCGTGTGAGTGTGTGGCTGTTATGTTTGCCTCCATTGCCAACTT
CTCTGAGTTCTATGTGGAGCTGGAGGCAAACAATGAGGGTGCCGAGTGCCTGCGGCTGCTCAACGAGATC
ATCGCTGACTTTGATGAGATTATCAGCGAGGAGCGGTTCCGGCAGCTGGAAAAGATCAAGACGATTGGTA
GCACCTACATGGCTGCCTCAGGGCTGAACGCCAGCACCTACGATCAGGTGGGCCGCTCCCACATCACTGC
CCTGGCTGACTACGCCATGCGGCTCATGGAGCAGATGAAGCACATCAATGAGCACTCCTTCAACAATTTC
CAGATGAAGATTGGGCTGAACATGGGCCCAGTCGTGGCAGGTGTCATCGGGGCTCGGAAGCCACAGTATG
ACATCTGGGGGAACACAGTGAATGTCTCTAGTCGTATGGACAGCACGGGGGTCCCCGACCGAATCCAGGT
GACCACGGACCTGTACCAGGTTCTAGCTGCCAAGGGCTACCAGCTGGAGTGTCGAGGGGTGGTCAAGGTG
AAGGGCAAGGGGGAGATGACCACCTACTTCCTCAATGGGGGCCCCAGCAGTTAAACCGGGCTTCTCCTCA
ACGATATCTGAGCTCGTGGATCCGAATTCTCAGATCTCGGCGCGCCTGCAGGTCGACGGTACCGGTTCGA
AGCTTGCGGCCGCACAGCTGTATACACGTGCAAGCCAGCCAGAACTCGCCCCGGAAGACCCCGAGGATCT
CGAGCACCACCATCACCATCACCATCACTAAGTGATTAACCTCAGGTGCAGGCTGCCTATCAGAAGGTGG
TGGCTGGTGTGGCCAATGCCCTGGCTCACAAATACCACTGAGATCGATCTTTTTCCCTCTGCCAAAAATT
ATGGGGACATCATGAAGCCCCTTGAGCATCTGACTTCTGGCTAATAAAGGAAATTTATTTTCATTGCAAT
AGTGTGTTGGAATTTTTTGTGTCTCTCACTCGGAAGGACATATGGGAGGGCAAATCATTTAAAACATCAG
AATGAGTATTTGGTTTAGAGTTTGGCAACATATGCCCATATGTAACTAGCATAACCCCTTGGGGCCTCTA
AACGGGTCTTGAGGGGTTTTTTGCTGAAAGCATGCGGAGGAAATTCTCCTTGAAGTTTCCCTGGTGTTCA
AAGTAAAGGAGTTTGCACCAGACGCACCTCTGTTCACTGGTCCGGCGTATTAAAACACGATACATTGTTA
TTAGTACATTTATTAAGCGCTAGATTCTGTGCGTTGTTGATTTACAGACAATTGTTGTACGTATTTTAAT
AATTCATTAAATTTATAATCTTTAGGGTGGTATGTTAGAGCGAAAATCAAATGATTTTCAGCGTCTTTAT
ATCTGAATTTAAATATTAAATCCTCAATAGATTTGTAAAATAGGTTTCGATTAGTTTCAAACAAGGGTTG
TTTTTCCGAACCGATGGCTGGACTATCTAATGGATTTTCGCTCAACGCCACAAAACTTGCCAAATCTTGT
AGCAGCAATCTAGCTTTGTCGATATTCGTTTGTGTTTTGTTTTGTAATAAAGGTTCGACGTCGTTCAAAA
TATTATGCGCTTTTGTATTTCTTTCATCACTGTCGTTAGTGTACAATTGACTCGACGTAAACACGTTAAA
TAGAGCTTGGACATATTTAACATCGGGCGTGTTAGCTTTATTAGGCCGATTATCGTCGTCGTCCCAACCC
TCGTCGTTAGAAGTTGCTTCCGAAGACGATTTTGCCATAGCCACACGACGCCTATTAATTGTGTCGGCTA
ACACGTCCGCGATCAAATTTGTAGTTGAGCTTTTTGGAATTGCGATCGCATAACTTCGTATAGCATACAT
TATACGAAGTTATAAGCTCGGAACGCTGCGCTCGGTCGTTCGGCTGCGGCGAGCGGTATCAGCTCACTCA
AAGGCGGTAATACGGTTATCCACAGAATCAGGGGATAACGCAGGAAAGAACATGTGAGCAAAAGGCCAGC
AAAAGGCCAGGAACCGTAAAAAGGCCGCGTTGCTGGCGTTTTTCCATAGGCTCCGCCCCCTGACGAGCAT
CACAAAAATCGACGCTCAAGTCAGAGGTGGCGAAACCCGACAGGACTATAAAGATACCAGGCGTTTCCCC
CTGGAAGCTCCCTCGTGCGCTCTCCTGTTCCGACCCTGCCGCTTACCGGATACCTGTCCGCCTTTCTCCC
TTCGGGAAGCGTGGCGCTTTCTCATAGCTCACGCTGTAGGTATCTCAGTTCGGTGTAGGTCGTTCGCTCC
AAGCTGGGCTGTGTGCACGAACCCCCCGTTCAGCCCGACCGCTGCGCCTTATCCGGTAACTATCGTCTTG
AGTCCAACCCGGTAAGACACGACTTATCGCCACTGGCAGCAGCCACTGGTAACAGGATTAGCAGAGCGAG
GTATGTAGGCGGTGCTACAGAGTTCTTGAAGTGGTGGCCTAACTACGGCTACACTAGAAGAACAGTATTT
GGTATCTGCGCTCTGCTGAAGCCAGTTACCTTCGGAAAAAGAGTTGGTAGCTCTTGATCCGGCAAACAAA
CCACCGCTGGTAGCGGTGGTTTTTTTGTTTGCAAGCAGCAGATTACGCGCAGAAAAAAAGGATCTCAAGA
AGATCCTTTGTTACCAATGCTTAATCAGTGAGGCACCTATCTCAGCGATCTGTCTATTTCGTTCATCCAT
AGTTGCCTGACTCCCCGTCGTGTAGATAACTACGATACGGGAGGGCTTACCATCTGGCCCCAGTGCTGCA
ATGATACCGCGAGACCCACGCTCACCGGCTCCAGATTTATCAGCAATAAACCAGCCAGCCGGAAGGGCCG
AGCGCAGAAGTGGTCCTGCAACTTTATCCGCCTCCATCCAGTCTATTAATTGTTGCCGGGAAGCTAGAGT
AAGTAGTTCGCCAGTTAATAGTTTGCGCAACGTTGTTGCCATTGCTACAGGCATCGTGGTGTCACGCTCG
TCGTTTGGTATGGCTTCATTCAGCTCCGGTTCCCAACGATCAAGGCGAGTTACATGATCCCCCATGTTGT
GCAAAAAAGCGGTTAGCTCCTTCGGTCCTCCGATCGTTGTCAGAAGTAAGTTGGCCGCAGTGTTATCACT
CATGGTTATGGCAGCACTGCATAATTCTCTTACTGTCATGCCATCCGTAAGATGCTTTTCTGTGACTGGT
GAGTACTCAACCAAGTCATTCTGAGAATAGTGTATGCGGCGACCGAGTTGCTCTTGCCCGGCGTCAATAC
GGGATAATACCGCGCCACATAGCAGAACTTTAAAAGTGCTCATCATTGGAAAACGTTCTTCGGGGCGAAA
ACTCTCAAGGATCTTACCGCTGTTGAGATCCAGTTCGATGTAACCCACTCGTGCACCCAACTGATCTTCA
GCATCTTTTACTTTCACCAGCGTTTCTGGGTGAGCAAAAACAGGAAGGCAAAATGCCGCAAAAAAGGGAA
TAAGGGCGACACGGAAATGTTGAATACTCATACTCTTCCTTTTTCAATATTATTGAAGCATTTATCAGGG
TTATTGTCTCATGTCCGCGCGTTTCCTGCATCTTTTAATCAAATCCCAAGATGTGTATAAACGCGCCGGT
ATGTACAGGAAGAGGTTTATACTAAACTGTTACATTGCAAACGTGGTTTCGTGTGCCAAGTGTGAAAACC
GATGTTTAATCAAGGCTCTGACGCATTTCTACAACCACGACTCCAAGTGTGTGGGTGAAGTCATGCATCT
TTTAATCAAATCCCAAGATGTGTATAAACCACCAAACTGCCAAAAAATGAAAACTGTCGACAAGCTCTGT
CCGTTTGCTGGCAACTGCAAGGGTCTCAATCCTATTTGTAATTATTGAATAATAAAACAATTATAAATGT
CAAATTTGTTTTTTATTAACGATACAAACCAAACGCAACAAGAACATTTGTAGTATTATCTATAATTGAA
AACGCGTAGTTATAATCGCTGAGGTAATATTTAAAATCATTTTCAAATGATTCACAGTTAATTTGCGACA
ATATAATTTTATTTTCACATAAACTAGACGCCTTGTCGTCTTCTTCTTCGTATTCCTTCTCTTTTTCATT
TTTCTCTTCATAAAAATTAACATAGTTATTATCGTATCCATATATGTATCTATCGTATAGAGTAAATTTT
TTGTTGTCATAAATATATATGTCTTTTTTAATGGGGTGTATAGTACCGCTGCGCATAGTTTTTCTGTAAT
TTACAACAGTGCTATTTTCTGGTAGTTCTTCGGAGTGTGTTGCTTTAATTATTAAATTTATATAATCAAT
GAATTTGGGATCGTCGGTTTTGTACAATATGTTGCCGGCATAGTACGCAGCTTCTTCTAGTTCAATTACA
CCATTTTTTAGCAGCACCGGATTAACATAACTTTCCAAAATGTTGTACGAACCGTTAAACAAAAACAGTT
CACCTCCCTTTTCTATACTATTGTCTGCGAGCAGTTGTTTGTTGTTAAAAATAACAGCCATTGTAATGAG
ACGCACAAACTAATATCACAAACTGGAAATGTCTATCAATATATAGTTGCTGATGGCCGGCCTATTAATA
GTAATCAATTACGGGGTCATTAGTTCATAGCCCATATATGGAGTTCCG
